Addgene plasmid #61154: pB194
Purpose: Expression of KIN28 under GAL1 promoter in yeast
Depositing lab: Charles Brenner. Depositing organization: Thomas Jefferson University. Publication: Adenosine monophosphoramidase activity of Hint and Hnt1 supports function of Kin28, Ccl1, and Tfb3. Bieganowski P, Garrison PN, Hodawadekar SC, Faye G, Barnes LD, Brenner C. J Biol Chem. 2002 Mar 29;277(13):10852-60. Epub 2002 Jan 22. 10.1074/jbc.M111480200 PubMed 11805111.
Backbone
  Vector backbone: pRS425Gal1
  Backbone manufacturer: Herren, B., and Pech, M. (1993) J. Recept. Res. 13, 725–738
  Modifications to backbone: pRS425Gal1 is pRS425 with a Gal1 promoter
  Vector type: Yeast Expression
  Selectable markers: LEU2
Growth in bacteria
  Bacterial resistance: Ampicillin, 100 μg/mL
  Growth temperature: 37°C
  Growth strain: DH5alpha
  Copy number: High Copy
Gene/Insert
  Gene/Insert name: TFIIH complex serine/threonine-protein kinase subunit KIN28
  Species: S. cerevisiae (budding yeast)
  Entrez Gene: KIN28 (a.k.a. YDL108W)
  Promoter: Gal1
  Cloning method: Restriction Enzyme; 5′ cloning site SpeI (unknown if destroyed); 3′ cloning site XhoI (unknown if destroyed)
  Sequencing primers: 5′ M13R; 3′ M13F
Terms and licenses: Academic/Nonprofit Terms; Industry Terms: Not Available to Industry
How to cite: pB194 was a gift from Charles Brenner (Addgene plasmid # 61154 ; http://n2t.net/addgene:61154 ; RRID:Addgene_61154)
