[The description below was written by a language model from this plasmid's Addgene catalogue record.]
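Description:
pB194 is a yeast expression plasmid built on pRS425Gal1, a derivative of the pRS425 shuttle vector into which a GAL1 promoter has been introduced. As a member of the pRS42x series, the backbone is an episomal yeast–E. coli shuttle vector of the 2μ type, which is generally maintained at multiple copies per yeast cell. In yeast it is selected through the LEU2 auxotrophic marker, which complements leucine auxotrophy in leu2 strains. In bacteria it is propagated as a high-copy plasmid under ampicillin selection. No feature table accompanies the record, so the exact positions and arrangement of these elements, and any terminator downstream of the insert, are not documented here.

The insert is the Saccharomyces cerevisiae KIN28 gene (YDL108W), which encodes the serine/threonine protein kinase subunit of the general transcription factor TFIIH. It was cloned by restriction digestion between SpeI and XhoI sites, although the record does not say whether these sites survived cloning. No epitope tags or fusion partners are listed. Placing KIN28 under the GAL1 promoter makes its expression carbon-source dependent: transcription is strongly induced in galactose and repressed in glucose. Combined with the multicopy backbone, this allows conditional overexpression of the kinase. The stated purpose is simply GAL1-driven expression of KIN28 in yeast. The associated study concerns how the adenosine monophosphoramidase activity of Hint and Hnt1 supports the function of Kin28, Ccl1 and Tfb3, which suggests use in genetic interaction or suppression experiments involving this kinase module.
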