>Addgene plasmid #61154 | pB194 | addgene partial sequence | sequence record 100880 | M13-F20 5'-TGTAAAACGACGGCCAGT-3'
TGGGTACCGGCCGCAAATTAAAGCCTTCGAGCGTCCCAAAACCTTCTCAAGCAAGGTTTTCAGTATAATG
TTACATGCGTACACGCGTCTGTACAGAAAAAAAAGAAAAATTTGAAATATAAATAACGTTCTTAATACTA
ACATAACTATAAAAAAATAAATAGGGACCTAGACTTCAGGTTGTCTAACTCCTTCCTTTTCGGTTAGAGC
GGATGTGGGGGGAGGGCGTGAATGTAAGCGTGACATAACTAATTACATGACTCGAGTCAGTTACGTATTT
TTATTGAAGACGGGTCACTTGGTGGTGGTAATTCTTTGAAATAATCACTTTCTAAACACTGAACAGCGGT
CCACCTCTTTTGTGGGTTCATCGTTAGCATTCCACACATAAAATCTAAGGCGTATTCGCTAGCAGCAATG
AACCTTTTCCTCAATTCATCTCTTGAAGGGGGCGGATATATTTGTAACTTGTTATACGTCATAAAGGAAG
AAACTTCGGGCCAATCTCTATCTGTAGGTGTCCCTAAGGCCCTGAACGTTACTTCCATTTGATCGACATC
ATTCTGTCCTGGTAAATAAGGTATCCTTAGCATTAATTCCGCGAATATAACGCCTACTGACCAGATATCA
ATAGCCGATGTGTAATGTTTAGCTCCAAACAACAATTCTGGCGCTCTATACCATCTTGTTACGACGTTAC
TTGTCAGTATCTCATGTGGGGCCGGTATCGCCCTTGCTAGACCGAAATCTGCTACTTTTATCTGGCCATC
A
