>Addgene plasmid #61154 | pB194 | addgene partial sequence | sequence record 100884 | M13-Rev 5'-CAGGAAACAGCTATGACC-3'
AAAGCTGGAGCTCTAGTACGGATTAGAAGCCGCCGAGCGGGTGACAGCCCTCCGAAGGAAGACTCTCCTC
CGTGCGTCCTCGTCTTCACCGGTCGCGTTCCTGAAACGCAGATGTGCCTCGCGCCGCACTGCTCCGAACA
ATAAAGATTCTACAATACTAGCTTTTATGGTTATGAAGAGGAAAAATTGGCAGTAACCTGGCCCCACAAA
CCTTCAAATGAACGAATCAAATTAACAACCATAGGATGATAATGCGATTAGTTTTTTAGCCTTATTTCTG
GGGTAATTAATCAGCGAAGCGATGATTTTTGATCTATTAACAGATATATAAATGCAAAAACTGCATAACC
ACTTTAACTAATACTTTCAACATTTTCGGTTTGTATTACTTCTTATTCAAATGTAATAAAAGTATCAACA
AAAAATTGTTAATATACCTCTATACTTTAACGTCAAGGAGAAAAAACCCCGGATTCTAGAACTAGTGATT
CATCATATGAAAGTGAATATGGAGTACACAAAGGAAAAGAAAGTTGGTGAGGGTACTTATGCGGTTGTTT
ACTTGGGTTGTCAACACTCTACTGGAAGAAAGATTGCTATTAAGGAGATCAAAACATCCGAATTTAAAGA
TGGTTTAGATATGTCAGCTATCCGTGAAGTTAAGTACCTCCAAGAAATGCAGCATCCGAACGTCATAGAA
CTAATAGACATATTTATGGCTTATGATAATTTAAACCTCGTTCTGGAGTTCCTACCAACTGATCTAGAGG
TGGTAATAAAAGACAAATCAATACTGTTTACACCAGCAGATATTAAGGCATGGATGCTTATGACTTTGAG
GGGCGTGTATCATTGCCACAGAAATTTCATTTTGC
