>Addgene plasmid #61154 | pB194 | addgene partial sequence | sequence record 100885 | GAL1 5'-AATATACCTCTATACTTTAACGTC-3'
GTGATTCATCATATGAAAGTGAATATGGAGTACACAAAGGAAAAGAAAGTTGGTGAGGGTACTTATGCGG
TTGTTTACTTGGGTTGTCAACACTCTACTGGAAGAAAGATTGCTATTAAGGAGATCAAAACATCCGAATT
TAAAGATGGTTTAGATATGTCAGCTATCCGTGAAGTTAAGTACCTCCAAGAAATGCAGCATCCGAACGTC
ATAGAACTAATAGACATATTTATGGCTTATGATAATTTAAACCTCGTTCTGGAGTTCCTACCAACTGATC
TAGAGGTGGTAATAAAAGACAAATCAATACTGTTTACACCAGCAGATATTAAGGCATGGATGCTTATGAC
TTTGAGGGGCGTGTATCATTGCCACAGAAATTTCATTTTGCACAGGGATCTGAAACCAAACAATTTATTA
TTTTCACCTGATGGCCAGATAAAAGTAGCAGATTTCGGTCTAGCAAGGGCGATACCGGCCCCACATGAGA
TACTGACAAGTAACGTCGTAACAAGATGGTATAGAGCGCCAGAATTGTTGTTTGGAGCTAAACATTACAC
ATCGGCTATTGATATCTGGTCAGTAGGCGTTATATTCGCGGAATTAATGCTAAGGATACCTTATTTACCA
GGACAGAATGATGTCGATCAAATGGAAGTAACGTTCAGGGCCTTAGGGACACCTACAGATAGAGATTGGC
CCGAAGTTTCTTCCTTTATGACGTATAACAAGTTACAAATATATCCGCCCCCTTCAAGAGATGAATTGAG
GAAAAGGTTCATTGCTGCTAGCGAATACGCCTTAGATTTTATGTGTGGAATGCTAACGATGAACCCAC
